Addgene plasmid #197244: pSF11-wmiRFP680-T2A-HO1
Purpose: Expresses the protein of wmiRFP680-T2A-HO1 in neurons of C elegan
Depositing lab: Kiryl Piatkevich. Depositing organization: Westlake University. Publication: Quantitative assessment of near-infrared fluorescent proteins. Zhang H, Papadaki S, Sun X, Wang X, Drobizhev M, Yao L, Rehbock M, Koster RW, Wu L, Namikawa K, Piatkevich KD. Nat Methods. 2023 Sep 4. doi: 10.1038/s41592-023-01975-z. PubMed 37666982.
Backbone
  Vector backbone: pSF11
  Vector type: Worm Expression
Growth in bacteria
  Bacterial resistance: Ampicillin, 100 μg/mL
  Growth temperature: 37°C
  Growth strain: NEB Stable
  Copy number: High Copy
Gene/Insert
  Gene/Insert name: wmiRFP680-T2A-HO1
  Species: C. elegans (nematode)
  Cloning method: Gibson Cloning
Terms and licenses: Academic/Nonprofit Terms; Industry Terms: Not Available to Industry
Depositor comments: Please visit https://www.researchsquare.com/article/rs-797586/v1 for preprint.
How to cite: pSF11-wmiRFP680-T2A-HO1 was a gift from Kiryl Piatkevich (Addgene plasmid # 197244 ; http://n2t.net/addgene:197244 ; RRID:Addgene_197244)
