[The description below was written by a language model from this plasmid's Addgene catalogue record and pLannotate feature annotations shown in this document.]
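Description:
pSF11-wmiRFP680-T2A-HO1 is a 7.9 kb worm expression plasmid built on the pSF11 backbone and intended to express a near-infrared fluorescent reporter in neurons of C. elegans. In bacteria it is maintained as a high-copy plasmid through a ColE1/pUC-type origin and selected with ampicillin via the bla (AmpR) gene and its own promoter. Remnants of standard cloning-vector sequence (lac promoter and operator, CAP binding site, and fragments of lacI, rop and bom) are also annotated, but these are backbone leftovers rather than functional parts of the payload.

The insert, assembled by Gibson cloning, is a bicistronic open reading frame. The first part is miRFP680, a constitutively fluorescent near-infrared protein derived from a Rhodopseudomonas palustris bacteriophytochrome; the "w" prefix and the C. elegans species entry suggest a worm-adapted version, although the record does not say this explicitly. The second part is heme oxygenase 1 (HO1, matched to human HMOX1). A T2A self-cleaving peptide, named in the construct title and fitting the short gap between the two coding sequences, lets both proteins be produced separately from one transcript. The pairing is functional: miRFP680 needs biliverdin as its chromophore, and heme oxygenase generates biliverdin from heme, so co-expression should raise cofactor supply and hence brightness in the worm.

The neuronal promoter is not identified in the record. The roughly 2.5 kb upstream of the coding sequence carries only very short fragment matches (CeU6, CEN4, MCS) that are probably spurious, and the aex-5 fragment downstream is likewise uncharacterised. The plasmid was deposited in connection with a quantitative comparison of near-infrared fluorescent proteins.
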