Features (pLannotate 1.2.2; 15 found; start..end, strand, type, name):
    338..354     +  promoter       CeU6 promoter (fragment): promoter for the C. elegans R07E5.16 U6 snRNA gene (Dickinson et al., 2013)
   2043..2059    +  misc_feature   CEN4 (fragment): S. cerevisiae CEN4 centromere
   2441..2458    -  misc_feature   MCS (fragment): pUC18/19 multiple cloning site
   2554..3603    +  CDS            miRFP680: miRFP680 is a basic (constitutively fluorescent) near ir fluorescent protein published in 2020, derived from Rhodopseudomonas palustris CGA009. It has low acid sensitivity. It requires the cofactor biliverdin for fluorescence.
   3679..4695    +  CDS            HMOX1: HMOX1_HUMAN - Also known as HO, HO1. Experimental evidence at protein level: Swiss-Prot protein existence level 1. Heme oxygenase cleaves the heme ring at the alpha methene bridge to form biliverdin. Biliverdin is subsequently converted to bilirubin by biliverdin reductase. Under physiological conditions, the activity of heme oxygenase is highest in the spleen, where senescent erythrocytes are sequestrated and destroyed. Exhibits cytoprotective effects since excess of free heme sensitizes cells to undergo apoptosis. From Homo sapiens (Human).
   5209..5361    +  CDS            aex-5 (fragment): AEX5_CAEEL - Also known as kpc-3 From Caenorhabditis elegans.
   5488..5523    +  CDS            rop (fragment): Rop protein, which maintains plasmids at low copy number; rop
   5625..5724    +  misc_feature   bom (fragment): basis of mobility region from pBR322
   5826..5930    +  promoter       AmpR promoter: bla
   5931..6791    +  CDS            AmpR: β-lactamase; bla; confers resistance to ampicillin, carbenicillin, and related antibiotics
   6962..7550    +  rep_origin     ori: high-copy-number ColE1/pMB1/pBR322/pUC origin of replication
   7733..7825    +  CDS            lacI (fragment): lac repressor; lacI; The lac repressor binds to the lac operator to inhibit transcription in E. coli. This inhibition can be relieved by adding lactose or isopropyl-β-D-thiogalactopyranoside (IPTG).
   7838..7859    +  protein_bind   CAP binding site: CAP binding activates transcription in the presence of cAMP. E. coli catabolite activator protein
   7874..7904    +  promoter       lac promoter: promoter for the E. coli lac operon
   7912..7928    +  protein_bind   lac operator: The lac repressor binds to the lac operator to inhibit transcription in E. coli. This inhibition can be relieved by adding lactose or isopropyl-β-D-thiogalactopyranoside (IPTG). lac repressor encoded by lacI
>Addgene plasmid #197244 | pSF11-wmiRFP680-T2A-HO1 | addgene full sequence | sequence record 387327 | Addgene NGS Result
ATGACCATGATTACGCCAAGCTTGCATGCGCGGCCGCACTGACTGGGCCGGCCGGATCCATAGGTATGCC
TGTCATTCTCTATTTTTAAACGTTCCTGCAGCAGTAGCACAACAGAGCCAGCAGTTTTCCTCTTCTTCTC
CATCTTCTTCTGCTTCTTCCTCTCTTCCCAAAAAAAAAAAAAAAAAAAAAARTGAGGGGGCYCMCYSCCC
CCCCCCCCCTCCCCCCCCCCTCTTCTCCTTGAAGCTCATCCAGACGTCGCTGTCCTCCTCCTCCTCGTCC
CCGGGGCGCTGTGTGTGTGTGTGTGTGCTCCGTGAGCATGTAGCAGCTTCAGCCCATTTAAAGGCGCACA
CTCTCTGCATCTCTGCGTGTCTCGACACTCGTTTTTTCTCTTCTTTTCTGCTGCACACACACACACACAC
ACACACACGCTCATGCCAGAGCACTTCTTGCTCCGGGGGGCTCCGCGCGGAGCCCGAGAGGACCTCCTCC
TCCTTTTTCTTCTTCGCTTTTTAGTTCTTCTTGCCTCGGTCTCGCCCCTTGTTTTGCTCTCCATGTAGTA
TATACATCTGGGTGTGTGTGTGTGTGTGCACCTTTGGAGCATTTTTTGAACCTTTCCAGAACTTTGGAGC
AACATTTTCAGCTTGTTCAGTGCACTTTTTAGGCTGAAAATCCTATTTTTAGGTTTTCGAAAGTTTTTTT
GGAGCATTTTTCGTGCAATTTAGGTGCAAAATTAAAAAAAAGGGTTTTGTAGTGAATTAAAATTTTTTTG
AAACTTTCGCCTTTTTAAAAAATTTGTTTTCAATTGGCAATTTATTAATTCTGAGCTTCTGAGCGTAAAT
TTTTTTTTATTTTGGAGCAATTCTGAGATGTCTTAGTGATTTAGGCTTCACCGTCTGGAAATTCAATTTT
TTCAGCTGAAAAACTTTCAAAAAAAAAAAAATTAAATTTTCACATTTATTTTCTCTGGAATTTTGGAGCA
ATTTCAAAGCTGTCTCCGTCTGAAAATGCAACTTTTTTCAGATGAAATATTAAAAAAAAAACCTCTTTTA
TTAATTTTGTGCTCCAAACTTTCCCACGGTACGCAAATCATGTAATATGTACTTTAACTTGTTGTAACTT
TTTTCCCTGTCGGCGCSAATTAACAAAATACGTAGAATTTTGCGCTTATTGTTTTGTTAGTTAACAAATT
TTTGACAACTTTCTTATCAGCTGAGATTTAGGTGTTTCAGTTCGCAATCTGCGTCTCTCCTTGCTCTCCT
CTATTTTAAAACCCCCATAACTTTGTTCTTGTGAGAGTTATCAAAAAATTGTCAACTAACAAAATATAGA
GCACAAAAATATGCACATTTTGTATGTTGACAATTTTTTGATACCTTTTTTAGTTTTCGAGATATCTTAG
TTTTAGTTTAGCTGTACCTTTTTCTGGCAAAAAACTTCCAAATTTCGGCAATTTTTCGGCAAATTTCCCG
GCAAATTTCGCCAAGTACATCGGGCTCTCAGACAAGTGGTCTGTGAGTGGAAGTCGATAAAAGTAGTTTA
CGTGCTCTCCGTCCCCCCGCTTCTTCTCCGTCTCTGCTTCTATTTCTCCATTGACTAGTCCCACTACTTT
TTACGGGGCGGAGGGCTCTCTTGCACTCCAGCTTCTTCTCTTTTTGTGCTCTTTTTTGCCCGTATGTGGG
TGCTCATTTATTTTTCTTTGGTTTTAAAATAAATTCGGTTTATTAGGCTACTCGTAAAAATGAAGAAAAA
ACTTCAAATTCAAACGACATTAAAAAAAAATTTAATAAAAATTTTTTGAATTGCTCAAAAGCCCCACCTA
TATATATATATAGCTCCGCCTACTTCTCGCACAGACCCCGCCCACTTTTTGACTCCGCCCCCTTATTGGC
AAAAGTTCTTGAAAAAAATAAAAATAAAAATTCAAATTGAAACAATTTTTTTTTAATGAAGTAGTTTTTT
TCTAAATTGATGAAAATTTCTAAACAGTTTACAAGCACCGCCCACTTTTTGACGCCCCTTTGTTGGAAAA
ATTCTTGTAAAAAAAAATAAAAAATAAAAGCTTCTCTTTCAAACGATTTTTAGTTGGTCTTTGTATGAAA
AGTTTTTTTCCTAAAATAGAAATGTCTGAATAATTTGCAAGCTCCGCCCTTTTCTTACCCAGACTCCGCC
CCTTTATTGACTAATTTTTTTTTGTCCATTTACCTGAAGTTCAAAAAAAAAATTTACAGTTTCATAGAGT
AATAATTTTTCAAAAATCTCTTTTTCCAATGTTTAATGTGTCATTATAAACCCGCCCAGTTTTAAGCTCC
GCCCATTTAGGCCCCGCCCATTTATGACCCAAATATTTTTTTCTCTATTCACCCGTGGATTTCCCTCCAA
CAAGTTACCCCAAAAATAAAAATAAAAATTCCTGCAGGCGCCCACCGGGATCCGGCGCGCCTCTAGAGGA
TCCCCGGGATTGGCCAAAGGACCCAAAGGTATGTTTCGAATGATACTAACATAACATAGAACATTTTCAG
GAGGACCCTTGGCTAGCGTCGACGGTACCAAAAATGGCCGAGGGATCCGTCGCCCGTCAACCAGACCTTC
TTACCTGCGACGACGAGCCAATCCACATCCCAGGAGCCATCCAGCCACACGGACTTCTTCTTGCCCTTGC
CGCCGACATGACCATCGTCGCCGGATCCGACAACCTTCCAGAGCTTACCGGACTTGCCATCGGAGCCCTT
ATCGGACGTTCCGCCGCCGACGTCTTCGACTCCGAGACCCACAACCGCCTTACCATCGCCCTTGCCGAGC
CAGGAGCCGCCGTCGGAGCCCCAATCACCGTCGGATTCACCATGCGCAAGGTAAGTTTAAACATATATAT
ACTAACTAACCCTGATTATTTAAATTTTCAGGACGCCGGATTCATCGGATCCTGGCACCGTCACGACCAA
CTTATCTTCCTTGAGCTTGAGCCACCACAACGCGACGTCGCCGAGCCACAAGCCTTCTTCCGCCGTACCA
ACTCCGCCATCCGTCGTCTTCAAGCCGCCGAGACCCTTGAGTCCGCCTGCGCCGCCGCCGCCCAAGAGGT
CCGCAAGGTAAGTTTAAACAGTTCGGTACTAACTAACCATACATATTTAAATTTTCAGATCACCGGATTC
GACCGCGTCATGATCTACCGTTTCGCCTCCGACTTCTCCGGAGAGGTCATCGCCGAGGACCGTTGCGCCG
AGGTCGAGTCCAAGCTTGGACTTCACTACCCAGCCTCCACCGTCCCAGCCCAAGCCCGCCGCCTTTACAC
CATCAACCCAGTCCGCATCATCCCAGACATCAACTACCGCCCAGTCCCAGTCACCCCAGACCTTAACCCA
GTCACCGGACGCCCAATCGACCTTTCCTTCGCCATCCTTCGTTCCGTCTCCCCATGCCACCTTGAGTTCA
TGCGCAACATCGGAATGCACGGAACCATGTCCATCTCCATCCTTCGCGGAGAGCGTCTTTGGGGACTTAT
CGTCTGCCACCACCGCACCCCATACTACGTCGACCTTGACGGACGCCAAGCCTGCAAGCGTGTCGCCGAG
CGTCTTGCCACCCAAATCGGAGTCATGGAGGAGGGATACGACATCGGATCCGGAGAGGGACGCGGATCCC
TTCTTACCTGCGGAGATGTTGAGGAAAACCCAGGACCAATGGAGCGCCCACAACCAGATTCTATGCCACA
AGACCTTTCCGAGGCCCTTAAGGAGGCTACCAAGGAGGTTCACACCCAAGCTGAGAACGCTGAGTTCATG
CGCAACTTCCAAAAGGGACAAGTTACCCGTGATGGATTCAAGCTTGTCATGGCTTCCCTCTACCACATCT
ACGTCGCTCTTGAGGAGGAGATCGAGCGCAACAAGGTAAGTTTAAACATATATATACTAACTAACCCTGA
TTATTTAAATTTTCAGGAGTCTCCAGTTTTCGCTCCAGTTTACTTCCCAGAAGAGCTCCACCGTAAGGCT
GCCCTTGAGCAAGACCTTGCCTTCTGGTATGGACCACGCTGGCAAGAAGTTATCCCATACACTCCAGCTA
TGCAACGCTACGTTAAGCGTCTTCACGAGGTCGGACGTACCGAGCCAGAGCTTCTTGTCGCTCACGCTTA
CACCCGTTACCTTGGAGACCTTTCCGGAGGACAAGTCCTTAAGGTAAGTTTAAACAGTTCGGTACTAACT
AACCATACATATTTAAATTTTCAGAAGATCGCTCAAAAGGCTCTTGACCTTCCATCTTCCGGAGAGGGAC
TTGCCTTCTTCACTTTCCCAAACATCGCTTCTGCCACTAAGTTCAAGCAACTTTACCGCTCTCGTATGAA
CTCTCTTGAGATGACCCCAGCTGTCCGCCAACGTGTCATCGAGGAGGCTAAGGTAAGTTTAAACATGATT
TTACTAACTAACTAATCTGATTTAAATTTTCAGACCGCTTTCCTTCTTAACATCCAACTTTTCGAAGAGC
TTCAAGAGCTTCTTACCCACGACACCAAGGACCAATCTCCATCCCGTGCCCCAGGACTTCGTCAACGTGC
CTCCAACAAGGTCCAAGATTCCGCTCCAGTTGAGACTCCACGTGGAAAGCCACCACTTAACACCCGTTCC
CAAGCCCCACTTCTTCGTTGGGTCCTTACCCTCTCCTTCCTTGTCGCCACCGTCGCTGTCGGACTTTACG
CCATGTAAGAGCTCCGCATCGGCCGCTGTCATCAGATCGCCATCTCGCGCCCGTGCCTCTGACTTCTAAG
TCCAATTACTCTTCAACATCCCTACATGCTCTTTCTCCCTGTGCTCCCACCCCCTATTTTTGTTATTATC
AAAAAACTTCTCTTAATTTCTTTGTTTTTTAGCTTCTTTTAAGTCACCTCTAACAATGAAATTGTGTAGA
TTCAAAAATAGAATTAATTCGTAATAAAAAGTCGAAAAAAATTGTGCTCCCTCCCCCCATTAATAATAAT
TCTATCCCAAAATCTACACAATGTTCTGTGTACACTTCTTATGTTTTTTACTTCTGATAAATTTTTTTGA
AACATCATAGAAAAAACCGCACACAAAATACCTTATCATATGTTACGTTTCAGTTTATGACCGCAATTTT
TATTTCTTCGCACGTCTGGGCCTCTCATGACGTCAAATCATGCTCATCGTGAAAAAGTTTTGGAGTATTT
TTGGAATTTTTCAATCAAGTGAAAGTTTATGAAATTAATTTTCCTGCTTTTGCTTTTTGGGGTTTCCCCT
ATTGTTTGTCAAGATTTCGAGGACGGCGTTTTTCTTGCTAAAATCACAAGTATTGATGAGCACGATGCAA
GAAAGATCGGAAGAAGGTTTGGGTTTGAGGCTCAGTGGAAGGTGAGTAGAAGTTGATAATTTGAAAGTGG
AGTAGTGTCTATGGGGTTTTTGCCTTAAATGACAGAATACATTCCCAATATACCAAACATAACTGTTTCT
ACTAGTCGGCCGTACGGGCCCTTTCGTCTCGCGCGTTTCGGTGATGACGGTGAAAACCTCTGACACATGC
AGCTCCCGGAGACGGTCACAGCTTGTCTGTAAGCGGATGCCGGGAGCAGACAAGCCCGTCAGGGCGCGTC
AGCGGGTGTTGGCGGGTGTCGGGGCTGGCTTAACTATGCGGCATCAGAGCAGATTGTACTGAGAGTGCAC
CATATGCGGTGTGAAATACCGCACAGATGCGTAAGGAGAAAATACCGCATCAGGCGGCCTTAATTAAGGG
CCTCGTGATACGCCTATTTTTATAGGTTAATGTCATGATAATAATGGTTTCTTAGACGTCAGGTGGCACT
TTTCGGGGAAATGTGCGCGGAACCCCTATTTGTTTATTTTTCTAAATACATTCAAATATGTATCCGCTCA
TGAGACAATAACCCTGATAAATGCTTCAATAATATTGAAAAAGGAAGAGTATGAGTATTCAACATTTCCG
TGTCGCCCTTATTCCCTTTTTTGCGGCATTTTGCCTTCCTGTTTTTGCTCACCCAGAAACGCTGGTGAAA
GTAAAAGATGCTGAAGATCAGTTGGGTGCACGAGTGGGTTACATCGAACTGGATCTCAACAGCGGTAAGA
TCCTTGAGAGTTTTCGCCCCGAAGAACGTTTTCCAATGATGAGCACTTTTAAAGTTCTGCTATGTGGCGC
GGTATTATCCCGTATTGACGCCGGGCAAGAGCAACTCGGTCGCCGCATACACTATTCTCAGAATGACTTG
GTTGAGTACTCACCAGTCACAGAAAAGCATCTTACGGATGGCATGACAGTAAGAGAATTATGCAGTGCTG
CCATAACCATGAGTGATAACACTGCGGCCAACTTACTTCTGACAACGATCGGAGGACCGAAGGAGCTAAC
CGCTTTTTTGCACAACATGGGGGATCATGTAACTCGCCTTGATCGTTGGGAACCGGAGCTGAATGAAGCC
ATACCAAACGACGAGCGTGACACCACGATGCCTGTAGCAATGGCAACAACGTTGCGCAAACTATTAACTG
GCGAACTACTTACTCTAGCTTCCCGGCAACAATTAATAGACTGGATGGAGGCGGATAAAGTTGCAGGACC
ACTTCTGCGCTCGGCCCTTCCGGCTGGCTGGTTTATTGCTGATAAATCTGGAGCCGGTGAGCGTGGGTCT
CGCGGTATCATTGCAGCACTGGGGCCAGATGGTAAGCCCTCCCGTATCGTAGTTATCTACACGACGGGGA
GTCAGGCAACTATGGATGAACGAAATAGACAGATCGCTGAGATAGGTGCCTCACTGATTAAGCATTGGTA
ACTGTCAGACCAAGTTTACTCATATATACTTTAGATTGATTTAAAACTTCATTTTTAATTTAAAAGGATC
TAGGTGAAGATCCTTTTTGATAATCTCATGACCAAAATCCCTTAACGTGAGTTTTCGTTCCACTGAGCGT
CAGACCCCGTAGAAAAGATCAAAGGATCTTCTTGAGATCCTTTTTTTCTGCGCGTAATCTGCTGCTTGCA
AACAAAAAAACCACCGCTACCAGCGGTGGTTTGTTTGCCGGATCAAGAGCTACCAACTCTTTTTCCGAAG
GTAACTGGCTTCAGCAGAGCGCAGATACCAAATACTGTTCTTCTAGTGTAGCCGTAGTTAGGCCACCACT
TCAAGAACTCTGTAGCACCGCCTACATACCTCGCTCTGCTAATCCTGTTACCAGTGGCTGCTGCCAGTGG
CGATAAGTCGTGTCTTACCGGGTTGGACTCAAGACGATAGTTACCGGATAAGGCGCAGCGGTCGGGCTGA
ACGGGGGGTTCGTGCACACAGCCCAGCTTGGAGCGAACGACCTACACCGAACTGAGATACCTACAGCGTG
AGCTATGAGAAAGCGCCACGCTTCCCGAAGGGAGAAAGGCGGACAGGTATCCGGTAAGCGGCAGGGTCGG
AACAGGAGAGCGCACGAGGGAGCTTCCAGGGGGAAACGCCTGGTATCTTTATAGTCCTGTCGGGTTTCGC
CACCTCTGACTTGAGCGTCGATTTTTGTGATGCTCGTCAGGGGGGCGGAGCCTATGGAAAAACGCCAGCA
ACGCGGCCTTTTTACGGTTCCTGGCCTTTTGCTGGCCTTTTGCTCACATGTTCTTTCCTGCGTTATCCCC
TGATTCTGTGGATAACCGTATTACCGCCTTTGAGTGAGCTGATACCGCTCGCCGCAGCCGAACGACCGAG
CGCAGCGAGTCAGTGAGCGAGGAAGCGGAAGAGCGCCCAATACGCAAACCGCCTCTCCCCGCGCGTTGGC
CGATTCATTAATGCAGCTGGCACGACAGGTTTCCCGACTGGAAAGCGGGCAGTGAGCGCAACGCAATTAA
TGTGAGTTAGCTCACTCATTAGGCACCCCAGGCTTTACACTTTATGCTTCCGGCTCGTATGTTGTGTGGA
ATTGTGAGCGGATAACAATTTCACACAGGAAACAGCT
